>Addgene plasmid #20031 | pSB819-PKR-gib | addgene partial sequence | sequence record 25758 | 20031 with M13R
GGGAACAAAAGCTGGAGCTCCACCGCGGTGGCGGCCGCCTAACGTGTGTGTCGTTCATTTTTCTCTGGGC
TTTTCTTCCACACAGTCAAGGTGCTTAGTATTTCAGATGTGTTAGGTCGGTCCTCAGGTTTCTTTGAGAG
TAATTTCTGTAGAAGAGTTTTTTCTTTTTTATCAAATACATCTGAGATGATGCCATCCCGTAGGTCTGTG
AAAAACTTTGCTGTTTCATAAGCAGTGTCACATACATGAAGAAGTTCAGCAAGAATTAGCCCCAAAGCGT
AGAGGTCCACTTCCTTTCCATAGTCTTGCAAAGAAATCTGTTCTGGGCTCATGTATCGCAAAGTTCCTGT
ACTCCTTGATCGCTTTCCATCATTTTTCAGAGATGTTACAAGTCCAAAGTCTCCAATCTTTATTTGTTTT
GTATCTACTAAGAATATATTACTTGGCTTAAGATCTCTATGAATTAATTTTTTTGAATGTATATAATCCA
CCCCTTTTGTTATTTGTTCAAAGAATTCCAAAGCCAAAACTTTGTCTAGTTTCTTGCCTCTTCTATTGTC
AATCCATTGCTCCAATGTCCCTTTATCACAGAATTCCATTTGGATGAAAAGGCACTTAGTCTTTGACCTT
GAACTATTTTTGCTGTTCTCAGGATCATAATCATCACTCTCAGGATCATAAGAACTGGTCTCAGGATCAT
AATCAAATCCATCCCAANAGCCATTGTACTTAACAATATTTACATGATCAAGTTTTGCCAATGCTTTTAC
TTCACGCTCCACCT
