[The description below was written by a language model from this plasmid's Addgene catalogue record.]
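Description:
pSB819-PKR-gib is a yeast expression plasmid built on the pSB819 backbone (about 6.4 kb without insert) that carries the coding sequence for protein kinase R (PKR, also known as EIF2AK2) from the white-cheeked gibbon, Nomascus leucogenys. The roughly 1.66 kb insert was placed between XhoI and NotI sites, both of which remain intact, so the open reading frame can be excised or exchanged. The plasmid behaves as a shuttle vector. In E. coli it is maintained at high copy under ampicillin selection. In yeast it is selected through the URA3 auxotrophic marker, which restores uracil prototrophy in ura3 mutant host strains. The record does not state which promoter drives PKR expression, and it does not say whether the plasmid replicates episomally or integrates in yeast. No epitope tags or reporters are listed, and no feature table was provided to resolve these points.

PKR is an interferon-induced, double-stranded-RNA-activated kinase that phosphorylates the translation initiation factor eIF2α, shutting down protein synthesis as an antiviral defence. The associated publication concerns PKR as an evolutionary model for how a host protein can defeat viral mimicry. This suggests the gibbon construct is one member of a panel of primate PKR orthologues compared across species, although the record itself describes only this plasmid. Expression of PKR in yeast is a commonly used functional readout, because active kinase inhibits translation and impairs growth, and co-expressed viral antagonists can relieve this effect. The plasmid is therefore probably intended for testing how the gibbon PKR variant responds to such viral inhibitors, though the catalogue entry does not spell out the assay.
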