Addgene plasmid #20031: pSB819-PKR-gib
Depositing lab: Harmit Malik. Depositing organization: Fred Hutchinson Cancer Center. Publication: Protein kinase R reveals an evolutionary model for defeating viral mimicry. Elde NC, Child SJ, Geballe AP, Malik HS. Nature. 2009 Jan 22;457(7228):485-9. doi: 10.1038/nature07529. Epub 2008 Nov 30. PubMed 19043403.
Backbone
  Vector backbone: PSB819
  Backbone size w/o insert (bp): 6400
  Vector type: Yeast Expression
  Selectable markers: URA3
Growth in bacteria
  Bacterial resistance: Ampicillin, 100 μg/mL
  Growth temperature: 37°C
  Growth strain: DH5alpha
  Copy number: High Copy
Gene/Insert
  Gene/Insert name: Protein kinase R (alt name: EIF2AK2)
  Species: N. leucogenys (white-cheeked gibbon)
  Insert size (bp): 1656
  GenBank ID: EU733257
  Cloning method: Restriction Enzyme; 5′ cloning site XhoI (not destroyed); 3′ cloning site NotI (not destroyed)
  Sequencing primers: 5′ n/a; 3′ M13R
Terms and licenses: Academic/Nonprofit Terms; Industry Terms: Not Available to Industry
How to cite: pSB819-PKR-gib was a gift from Harmit Malik (Addgene plasmid # 20031 ; http://n2t.net/addgene:20031 ; RRID:Addgene_20031)
